>Addgene plasmid #143274 | TFORF1442 | addgene full sequence | sequence record 462933 | Addgene NGS Result
TTAATGTAGTCTTATGCAATACTCTTGTAGTCTTGCAACATGGTAACGATGAGTTAGCAACATGCCTTAC
AAGGAGAGAAAAAGCACCGTGCATGCCGATTGGTGGAAGTAAGGTGGTACGATCGTGCCTTATTAGGAAG
GCAACAGACGGGTCTGACATGGATTGGACGAACCACTGAATTGCCGCATTGCAGAGATATTGTATTTAAG
TGCCTAGCTCGATACATAAACGGGTCTCTCTGGTTAGACCAGATCTGAGCCTGGGAGCTCTCTGGCTAAC
TAGGGAACCCACTGCTTAAGCCTCAATAAAGCTTGCCTTGAGTGCTTCAAGTAGTGTGTGCCCGTCTGTT
GTGTGACTCTGGTAACTAGAGATCCCTCAGACCCTTTTAGTCAGTGTGGAAAATCTCTAGCAGTGGCGCC
CGAACAGGGACTTGAAAGCGAAAGGGAAACCAGAGGAGCTCTCTCGACGCAGGACTCGGCTTGCTGAAGC
GCGCACGGCAAGAGGCGAGGGGCGGCGACTGGTGAGTACGCCAAAAATTTTGACTAGCGGAGGCTAGAAG
GAGAGAGATGGGTGCGAGAGCGTCAGTATTAAGCGGGGGAGAATTAGATCGCGATGGGAAAAAATTCGGT
TAAGGCCAGGGGGAAAGAAAAAATATAAATTAAAACATATAGTATGGGCAAGCAGGGAGCTAGAACGATT
CGCAGTTAATCCTGGCCTGTTAGAAACATCAGAAGGCTGTAGACAAATACTGGGACAGCTACAACCATCC
CTTCAGACAGGATCAGAAGAACTTAGATCATTATATAATACAGTAGCAACCCTCTATTGTGTGCATCAAA
GGATAGAGATAAAAGACACCAAGGAAGCTTTAGACAAGATAGAGGAAGAGCAAAACAAAAGTAAGACCAC
CGCACAGCAAGCGGCCGCTGATCTTCAGACCTGGAGGAGGAGATATGAGGGACAATTGGAGAAGTGAATT
ATATAAATATAAAGTAGTAAAAATTGAACCATTAGGAGTAGCACCCACCAAGGCAAAGAGAAGAGTGGTG
CAGAGAGAAAAAAGAGCAGTGGGAATAGGAGCTTTGTTCCTTGGGTTCTTGGGAGCAGCAGGAAGCACTA
TGGGCGCAGCGTCAATGACGCTGACGGTACAGGCCAGACAATTATTGTCTGGTATAGTGCAGCAGCAGAA
CAATTTGCTGAGGGCTATTGAGGCGCAACAGCATCTGTTGCAACTCACAGTCTGGGGCATCAAGCAGCTC
CAGGCAAGAATCCTGGCTGTGGAAAGATACCTAAAGGATCAACAGCTCCTGGGGATTTGGGGTTGCTCTG
GAAAACTCATTTGCACCACTGCTGTGCCTTGGAATGCTAGTTGGAGTAATAAATCTCTGGAACAGATTTG
GAATCACACGACCTGGATGGAGTGGGACAGAGAAATTAACAATTACACAAGCTTAATACACTCCTTAATT
GAAGAATCGCAAAACCAGCAAGAAAAGAATGAACAAGAATTATTGGAATTAGATAAATGGGCAAGTTTGT
GGAATTGGTTTAACATAACAAATTGGCTGTGGTATATAAAATTATTCATAATGATAGTAGGAGGCTTGGT
AGGTTTAAGAATAGTTTTTGCTGTACTTTCTATAGTGAATAGAGTTAGGCAGGGATATTCACCATTATCG
TTTCAGACCCACCTCCCAACCCCGAGGGGACCCATGCATTGCATCTCAATTAGTCAGCAACCAGGTGTGG
AAAGTCCCCAGGCTCCCCAGCAGGCAGAAGTATGCAAAGCATGCGTCTCAATTAGTCAGCAACCATAGTC
CCGCCCCTAACTCCGCCCATCCCGCCCCTAACTCCGCCCAGTTCCGCCCATTCTCCGCCCCATGGCTGAC
TAATTTTTTTTATTTATGCAGAGGCCGAGGCCGCCTCGGCCTCTGAGCTATTCCAGAAGTAGTGAGGAGG
CTTTTTTGGAGGCCTAGGCTTTTGCAAAAAGCTTTCTAGAGGTACCACCGGAGCTTACCATGACCGAGTA
CAAGCCCACGGTGCGCCTCGCCACCCGCGACGACGTCCCCAGGGCCGTACGCACCCTCGCCGCCGCGTTC
GCCGACTACCCCGCCACGCGCCACACCGTCGATCCGGACCGCCACATCGAGCGGGTCACCGAGCTGCAAG
AACTCTTCCTCACGCGCGTCGGGCTCGACATCGGCAAGGTGTGGGTCGCGGACGACGGCGCCGCCGTGGC
GGTCTGGACCACGCCGGAGAGCGTCGAAGCGGGGGCGGTGTTCGCCGAGATCGGCCCGCGCATGGCCGAG
TTGAGCGGTTCCCGGCTGGCCGCGCAGCAACAGATGGAAGGCCTCCTGGCGCCGCACCGGCCCAAGGAGC
CCGCGTGGTTCCTGGCCACCGTCGGCGTCTCGCCCGACCACCAGGGCAAGGGTCTGGGCAGCGCCGTCGT
GCTCCCCGGAGTGGAGGCGGCCGAGCGCGCCGGGGTGCCCGCCTTCCTGGAGACCTCCGCGCCCCGCAAC
CTCCCCTTCTACGAGCGGCTCGGCTTCACCGTCACCGCCGACGTCGAGGTGCCCGAAGGACCGCGCACCT
GGTGCATGACCCGCAAGCCCGGTGCCAGTTAACGAATTCTAGATCTTGAGACAAATGGCAGTATTCATCC
ACAATTTTAAAAGAAAAGGGGGGATTGGGGGGTACAGTGCAGGGGAAAGAATAGTAGACATAATAGCAAC
AGACATACAAACTAAAGAATTACAAAAACAAATTACAAAAATTCAAAATTTTCGGGTTTATTACAGGGAC
AGCAGAGATCCACTTTGGCGCCGGCTCGAGGCCTGCAGGTGCAAAGATGGATAAAGTTTTAAACAGAGAG
GAATCTTTGCAGCTAATGGACCTTCTAGGTCTTGAAAGGAGTGGGAATTGGCTCCGGTGCCCGTCAGTGG
GCAGAGCGCACATCGCCCACAGTCCCCGAGAAGTTGGGGGGAGGGGTCGGCAATTGAACCGGTGCCTAGA
GAAGGTGGCGCGGGGTAAACTGGGAAAGTGATGTCGTGTACTGGCTCCGCCTTTTTCCCGAGGGTGGGGG
AGAACCGTATATAAGTGCAGTAGTCGCCGTGAACGTTCTTTTTCGCAACGGGTTTGCCGCCAGAACACAG
GTAAGTGCCGTGTGTGGTTCCCGCGGGCCTGGCCTCTTTACGGGTTATGGCCCTTGCGTGCCTTGAATTA
CTTCCACCTGGCTGCAGTACGTGATTCTTGATCCCGAGCTTCGGGTTGGAAGTGGGTGGGAGAGTTCGAG
GCCTTGCGCTTAAGGAGCCCCTTCGCCTCGTGCTTGAGTTGAGGCCTGGCCTGGGCGCTGGGGCCGCCGC
GTGCGAATCTGGTGGCACCTTCGCGCCTGTCTCGCTGCTTTCGATAAGTCTCTAGCCATTTAAAATTTTT
GATGACCTGCTGCGACGCTTTTTTTCTGGCAAGATAGTCTTGTAAATGCGGGCCAAGATCTGCACACTGG
TATTTCGGTTTTTGGGGCCGCGGGCGGCGACGGGGCCCGTGCGTCCCAGCGCACATGTTCGGCGAGGCGG
GGCCTGCGAGCGCGGCCACCGAGAATCGGACGGGGGTAGTCTCAAGCTGGCCGGCCTGCTCTGGTGCCTG
GCCTCGCGCCGCCGTGTATCGCCCCGCCCTGGGCGGCAAGGCTGGCCCGGTCGGCACCAGTTGCGTGAGC
GGAAAGATGGCCGCTTCCCGGCCCTGCTGCAGGGAGCTCAAAATGGAGGACGCGGCGCTCGGGAGAGCGG
GCGGGTGAGTCACCCACACAAAGGAAAAGGGCCTTTCCGTCCTCAGCCGTCGCTTCATGTGACTCCACGG
AGTACCGGGCGCCGTCCAGGCACCTCGATTAGTTCTCGAGCTTTTGGAGTACGTCGTCTTTAGGTTGGGG
GGAGGGGTTTTATGCGATGGAGTTTCCCCACACTGAGTGGGTGGAGACTGAAGTTAGGCCAGCTTGGCAC
TTGATGTAATTCTCCTTGGAATTTGCCCTTTTTGAGTTTGGATCTTGGTTCATTCTCAAGCCTCAGACAG
TGGTTCAAAGTTTTTTTCTTCCATTTCAGGTGTCGTGAGGCTAGCACCGCCACCATGAAGGCGGCAGATG
AGCCTGCCTACCTGACAGTGGGAACCGATGTCAGTGCCAAGTACCGAGGTGCCTTCTGTGAGGCAAAGAT
TAAGACTGTGAAAAGGCTGGTGAAAGTTAAGGTACTCCTGAAACAGGATAATACCACACAATTGGTACAA
GATGACCAAGTAAAGGGTCCTTTAAGAGTTGGAGCTATTGTTGAAACAAGGACATCTGATGGATCTTTTC
AGGAAGCTATTATCAGCAAGTTGACAGATGCTAGTTGGTATACCGTGGTGTTTGATGATGGTGATGAGCG
AACATTGAGACGTACCTCACTTTGTCTGAAAGGAGAGAGACATTTTGCAGAGAGTGAGACACTTGACCAG
CTTCCATTAACAAATCCAGAGCATTTTGGAACTCCAGTAATTGCAAAGAAGACGAACAGAGGAAGGAGAT
CTTCTCTTCCTGTTACTGAAGATGAAAAGGAAGAAGAAAGCAGTGAAGAGGAAGATGAAGACAAGCGCCG
TCTCAATGATGAATTACTAGGAAAAGTTGTAAGTGTGGTGTCTGCAACGGAGAGGACTGAATGGTATCCT
GCTTTGGTAATATCTCCCAGCTGTAATGATGACATCACAGTGAAAAAGGATCAGTGTTTAGTTCGATCAT
TTATTGATTCTAAATTTTACTCTATAGCAAGAAAGGACATTAAGGAAGTAGACATTCTCAATCTACCGGA
ATCTGAGCTCTCCACTAAACCAGGGCTTCAGAAAGCAAGCATCTTCTTAAAAACTAGAGTTGTTCCTGAT
AATTGGAAAATGGATATAAGTGAAATCCTTGAGTCATCCAGTAGTGATGATGAAGATGGCCCAGCTGAAG
AAAATGATGAAGAGAAGGAAAAGGAGGCCAAAAAGACAGAAGAAGAGGTGCCTGAGGAAGAACTTGATCC
TGAAGAGAGGGACAACTTCCTCCAGCAGCTTTATAAGTTTATGGAAGACAGAGGTACTCCAATCAACAAA
CCACCTGTTTTGGGCTATAAAGATCTCAATCTCTTCAAACTCTTCAGACTGGTTTATCATCAGGGTGGAT
GTGACAATATTGATAGTGGTGCTGTATGGAAGCAAATTTATATGGACCTTGGCATTCCTATTTTGAATTC
AGCTGCTTCCTACAATGTAAAAACTGCTTATAGAAAGTATCTCTATGGTTTTGAGGAGTACTGCCGTTCG
GCAAATATTCAGTTCAGAACTGTTCATCACCATGAACCAAAAGTAAAAGAGGAAAAAAAAGACTTAGAAG
AATCAATGGAAGAGGCTCTCAAATTAGATCAAGAAATGCCTTTAACAGAAGTGAAGAGTGAACCTGAGGA
AAATATCGATTCAAACAGTGAAAGTGAAAGAGAAGAGATAGAATTAAAATCTCCGAGGGGACGAAGGAGA
ATTGCTCGAGATGTAAATTCTATTAAAAAGGAAATTGAAGAAGAGAAAACAGAAGACAAATTAAAAGATA
ATGATACAGAAAATAAGGATGTAGATGATGACTATGAAACTGCAGAGAAAAAAGAAAATGAGCTACTACT
GGGGAGAAAAAATACACCAAAGCAAAAAGAGAAGAAAATTAAAAAACAGGAGGATTCTGACAAAGACTCA
GATGAAGAGGAAGAGAAAAGCCAAGAGAGGGAAGAAACTGAAAGCAAATGTGACTCTGAAGGAGAGGAAG
ATGAGGAAGACATGGAACCCTGCCTAACAGGAACCAAAGTGAAAGTAAAATATGGACGAGGGAAGACTCA
GAAAATTTATGAAGCCAGTATTAAAAGCACTGAAATTGATGACGGAGAAGTTTTATATTTGGTACATTAC
TATGGATGGAATGTCAGGTATGATGAGTGGGTGAAGGCTGACAGGATAATCTGGCCTTTGGACAAAGGTG
GACCAAAGAAAAAACAGAAGAAAAAAGCTAAAAATAAAGAAGATAGTGAAAAGGACGAAAAGAGAGATGA
GGAGAGGCAGAAGTCAAAACGGGGACGACCTCCTTTAAAATCAACCCTCTCATCAAACATGCCGTATGGC
TTATCTAAGACAGCAAACAGTGAAGGAAAATCAGACTCTTGTTCATCTGATAGTGAAACAGAAGATGCTT
TAGAAAAGAATTTAATAAATGAAGAACTTTCTCTTAAAGATGAACTAGAAAAAAATGAAAATTTGAATGA
TGATAAGCTAGATGAAGAAAATCCAAAGATTTCTGCACATATATTAAAAGAAAATGATAGGACTCAAATG
CAGCCTTTAGAAACCCTGAAGTTAGAAGTTGGAGAGAATGAACAAATAGTACAGATTTTTGGGAACAAAA
TGGAAAAAACAGAAGAAGTTAAGAAAGAAGCCGAAAAATCTCCAAAAGGAAAGGGAAGACGAAGCAAGAC
AAAAGATCTTTCTTTAGAAATTATAAAGATTTCATCATTTGGCCAGAATGAAGCAGGAAGTGAACCTCAT
ATAGAAGCTCATAGTCTTGAATTGTCTTCATTAGACAATAAAAACTTTTCTTCTGCTACAGAAGATGAAA
TTGACCAATGTGTGAAAGAAAAGAAGTTGAAACGGAAAATACTAGGACAATCATCGCCAGAGAAAAAAAT
AAGAATTGAGAATGGAATGGAAATGACAAATACTGTATCTCAAGAAAGGACCAGTGATTGTATTGGATCT
GAGGGAATGAAAAACTTAAATTTTGAACAGCACTTTGAAAGAGAAAATGAAGGAATGCCATCATTGATAG
CAGAGTCAAACCAATGCATCCAACAACTGACTAGTGAAAGATTTGATAGTCCAGCTGAAGAAACTGTAAA
TATTCCACTAAAAGAAGATGAGGATGCAATGCCTCTGATCGGGCCTGAAACCTTGGTTTGCCATGAAGTA
GATTTGGATGATTTGGATGAAAAGGATAAGACCAGCATTGAGGATGTAGCAGTTGAAAGCTCTGAGTCTA
ACTCTCTTGTTTCTATTCCACCTGCCCTACCTCCTGTAGTCCAACATAACTTTTCAGTAGCTTCACCACT
TACTCTTAGTCAAGATGAGTCTCGAAGCGTAAAAAGTGAGAGTGATATAACGATTGAAGTTGATAGTATT
GCTGAAGAATCTCAAGAAGGTCTCTGTGAGAGGGAATCGGCAAATGGATTTGAAACTAATGTTGCCTCTG
GTACCTGTAGTATAATTGTACAAGAGAGAGAGAGCAGAGAGAAGGGTCAGAAGAGGCCAAGTGATGGAAA
TAGTGGATTAATGGCAAAAAAGCAAAAGCGTACCCCAAAGCGAACAAGTGCTGCAGCCAAAAATGAAAAG
AATGGAACAGGACAAAGCAGTGATAGTGAAGATCTTCCTGTCCTAGACAATTCAAATGAATTAGATAATA
TGAACAGTACAGAGAGAATCTCATTTCTCCAAGAAAAACTACAGGAAATCAGAAAATATTATATGTCTTT
GAAGTCTGAAGTTGCAACCATAGACAGGAGGAGAAAAAGATTAAAAAAGAAAGACAGGGAAGTGTCTCAT
GCGGGAGCCTCCATGTCATCTGCTTCATCAGACACTGGAATGAGTCCCTCATCATCATCTCCCCCACAAA
ATGTACTTGCTGTAGAATGCAGGTAGTAATGAACTAGTCCGTAACTTGAAAGTATTTCGATTTCTTGGCT
TTATATATCTTGTGGAAAGGACGAAAAGAAACTCTTCTAGTAGCAAGCACGCGTTAAGTCGACAATCAAC
CTCTGGATTACAAAATTTGTGAAAGATTGACTGGTATTCTTAACTATGTTGCTCCTTTTACGCTATGTGG
ATACGCTGCTTTAATGCCTTTGTATCATGCTATTGCTTCCCGTATGGCTTTCATTTTCTCCTCCTTGTAT
AAATCCTGGTTGCTGTCTCTTTATGAGGAGTTGTGGCCCGTTGTCAGGCAACGTGGCGTGGTGTGCACTG
TGTTTGCTGACGCAACCCCCACTGGTTGGGGCATTGCCACCACCTGTCAGCTCCTTTCCGGGACTTTCGC
TTTCCCCCTCCCTATTGCCACGGCGGAACTCATCGCCGCCTGCCTTGCCCGCTGCTGGACAGGGGCTCGG
CTGTTGGGCACTGACAATTCCGTGGTGTTGTCGGGGAAATCATCGTCCTTTCCTTGGCTGCTCGCCTGTG
TTGCCACCTGGATTCTGCGCGGGACGTCCTTCTGCTACGTCCCTTCGGCCCTCAATCCAGCGGACCTTCC
TTCCCGCGGCCTGCTGCCGGCTCTGCGGCCTCTTCCGCGTCTTCGCCTTCGCCCTCAGACGAGTCGGATC
TCCCTTTGGGCCGCCTCCCCGCGTCGACTTTAAGACCAATGACTTACAAGGCAGCTGTAGATCTTAGCCA
CTTTTTAAAAGAAAAGGGGGGACTGGAAGGGCTAATTCACTCCCAACGAAGACAAGATCTGCTTTTTGCT
TGTACTGGGTCTCTCTGGTTAGACCAGATCTGAGCCTGGGAGCTCTCTGGCTAACTAGGGAACCCACTGC
TTAAGCCTCAATAAAGCTTGCCTTGAGTGCTTCAAGTAGTGTGTGCCCGTCTGTTGTGTGACTCTGGTAA
CTAGAGATCCCTCAGACCCTTTTAGTCAGTGTGGAAAATCTCTAGCAGTACGTATAGTAGTTCATGTCAT
CTTATTATTCAGTATTTATAACTTGCAAAGAAATGAATATCAGAGAGTGAGAGGAACTTGTTTATTGCAG
CTTATAATGGTTACAAATAAAGCAATAGCATCACAAATTTCACAAATAAAGCATTTTTTTCACTGCATTC
TAGTTGTGGTTTGTCCAAACTCATCAATGTATCTTATCATGTCTGGCTCTAGCTATCCCGCCCCTAACTC
CGCCCATCCCGCCCCTAACTCCGCCCAGTTCCGCCCATTCTCCGCCCCATGGCTGACTAATTTTTTTTAT
TTATGCAGAGGCCGAGGCCGCCTCGGCCTCTGAGCTATTCCAGAAGTAGTGAGGAGGCTTTTTTGGAGGC
CTAGGGACGTACCCAATTCGCCCTATAGTGAGTCGTATTACGCGCGCTCACTGGCCGTCGTTTTACAACG
TCGTGACTGGGAAAACCCTGGCGTTACCCAACTTAATCGCCTTGCAGCACATCCCCCTTTCGCCAGCTGG
CGTAATAGCGAAGAGGCCCGCACCGATCGCCCTTCCCAACAGTTGCGCAGCCTGAATGGCGAATGGG
[124 nt withheld, positions 9308-9431]
C
[91 nt withheld, positions 9433-9523]
A
[49 nt withheld, positions 9525-9573]
CCTTTGACGTTGGAGTCCACGTTCTTT
[37 nt withheld, positions 9601-9637]
ACCCTATCTCGGTCTATTCTTTTGATTTATAAGGGATTTTGCCGATTTCGGCCTATTGGTTAAAAAATGA
GCTGATTTAACAAAAATTTAACGCGAATTTTAACAAAATATTAACGCTTACAATTTAGGTGGCACTTTTC
GGGGAAATGTGCGCGGAACCCCTATTTGTTTATTTTTCTAAATACATTCAAATATGTATCCGCTCATGAG
ACAATAACCCTGATAAATGCTTCAATAATATTGAAAAAGGAAGAGTATGAGTATTCAACATTTCCGTGTC
GCCCTTATTCCCTTTTTTGCGGCATTTTGCCTTCCTGTTTTTGCTCACCCAGAAACGCTGGTGAAAGTAA
AAGATGCTGAAGATCAGTTGGGTGCACGAGTGGGTTACATCGAACTGGATCTCAACAGCGGTAAGATCCT
TGAGAGTTTTCGCCCCGAAGAACGTTTTCCAATGATGAGCACTTTTAAAGTTCTGCTATGTGGCGCGGTA
TTATCCCGTATTGACGCCGGGCAAGAGCAACTCGGTCGCCGCATACACTATTCTCAGAATGACTTGGTTG
AGTACTCACCAGTCACAGAAAAGCATCTTACGGATGGCATGACAGTAAGAGAATTATGCAGTGCTGCCAT
AACCATGAGTGATAACACTGCGGCCAACTTACTTCTGACAACGATCGGAGGACCGAAGGAGCTAACCGCT
TTTTTGCACAACATGGGGGATCATGTAACTCGCCTTGATCGTTGGGAACCGGAGCTGAATGAAGCCATAC
CAAACGACGAGCGTGACACCACGATGCCTGTAGCAATGGCAACAACGTTGCGCAAACTATTAACTGGCGA
ACTACTTACTCTAGCTTCCCGGCAACAATTAATAGACTGGATGGAGGCGGATAAAGTTGCAGGACCACTT
CTGCGCTCGGCCCTTCCGGCTGGCTGGTTTATTGCTGATAAATCTGGAGCCGGTGAGCGTGGGTCTCGCG
GTATCATTGCAGCACTGGGGCCAGATGGTAAGCCCTCCCGTATCGTAGTTATCTACACGACGGGGAGTCA
GGCAACTATGGATGAACGAAATAGACAGATCGCTGAGATAGGTGCCTCACTGATTAAGCATTGGTAACTG
TCAGACCAAGTTTACTCATATATACTTTAGATTGATTTAAAACTTCATTTTTAATTTAAAAGGATCTAGG
TGAAGATCCTTTTTGATAATCTCATGACCAAAATCCCTTAACGTGAGTTTTCGTTCCACTGAGCGTCAGA
CCCCGTAGAAAAGATCAAAGGATCTTCTTGAGATCCTTTTTTTCTGCGCGTAATCTGCTGCTTGCAAACA
AAAAAACCACCGCTACCAGCGGTGGTTTGTTTGCCGGATCAAGAGCTACCAACTCTTTTTCCGAAGGTAA
CTGGCTTCAGCAGAGCGCAGATACCAAATACTGTTCTTCTAGTGTAGCCGTAGTTAGGCCACCACTTCAA
GAACTCTGTAGCACCGCCTACATACCTCGCTCTGCTAATCCTGTTACCAGTGGCTGCTGCCAGTGGCGAT
AAGTCGTGTCTTACCGGGTTGGACTCAAGACGATAGTTACCGGATAAGGCGCAGCGGTCGGGCTGAACGG
GGGGTTCGTGCACACAGCCCAGCTTGGAGCGAACGACCTACACCGAACTGAGATACCTACAGCGTGAGCT
ATGAGAAAGCGCCACGCTTCCCGAAGGGAGAAAGGCGGACAGGTATCCGGTAAGCGGCAGGGTCGGAACA
GGAGAGCGCACGAGGGAGCTTCCAGGGGGAAACGCCTGGTATCTTTATAGTCCTGTCGGGTTTCGCCACC
TCTGACTTGAGCGTCGATTTTTGTGATGCTCGTCAGGGGGGCGGAGCCTATGGAAAAACGCCAGCAACGC
GGCCTTTTTACGGTTCCTGGCCTTTTGCTGGCCTTTTGCTCACATGTTCTTTCCTGCGTTATCCCCTGAT
TCTGTGGATAACCGTATTACCGCCTTTGAGTGAGCTGATACCGCTCGCCGCAGCCGAACGACCGAGCGCA
GCGAGTCAGTGAGCGAGGAAGCGGAAGAGCGCCCAATACGCAAACCGCCTCTCCCCGCGCGTTGGCCGAT
TCATTAATGCAGCTGGCACGACAGGTTTCCCGACTGGAAAGCGGGCAGTGAGCGCAACGCAATTAATGTG
AGTTAGCTCACTCATTAGGCACCCCAGGCTTTACACTTTATGCTTCCGGCTCGTATGTTGTGTGGAATTG
TGAGCGGATAACAATTTCACACAGGAAACAGCTATGACCATGATTACGCCAAGCGCGCAATTAACCCTCA
CTAAAGGGAACAAAAGCTGGAGCTGCAAGC
Features (pLannotate 1.2.2; 31 found; start..end, strand, type, name):
      5..231     +  promoter       RSV promoter: Rous sarcoma virus enhancer/promoter
    232..412     +  LTR            5' LTR (truncated): truncated 5' long terminal repeat (LTR) from HIV-1
    459..584     +  misc_feature   HIV-1 Ψ: packaging signal of human immunodeficiency virus type 1
    568..931     +  CDS            HIV-1 gag (fragment): gag protein from human immunodeficiency virus 1; gag
   1077..1310    +  misc_feature   RRE: The Rev response element (RRE) of HIV-1 allows for Rev-dependent mRNA export from the nucleus to the cytoplasm.
   1687..1713    +  CDS            Rev (fragment): human immunodeficiency virus 1 (HIV-1) Rev protein; rev; enhances nuclear export of unspliced and incompletely spliced viral mRNAs
   1720..1743    +  promoter       SV40 promoter (fragment): SV40 early promoter
   1744..1815    +  promoter       SV40 promoter (fragment): SV40 enhancer and early promoter
   1839..1974    +  rep_origin     SV40 ori: SV40 origin of replication
   2020..2616    +  CDS            PuroR (fragment): puromycin N-acetyltransferase; pac from Streptomyces; confers resistance to puromycin
   2665..2782    +  misc_feature   cPPT/CTS: central polypurine tract and central termination sequence of HIV-1
   2847..2913    +  CDS            small t antigen (fragment): SV40 (simian virus 40) small t antigen
   2920..4098    +  promoter       EF-1α promoter: strong constitutive promoter for human elongation factor EF-1α
   4115..7723    +  CDS            ARID4A: ARI4A_HUMAN - Also known as RBBP1, RBP1. Experimental evidence at protein level: Swiss-Prot protein existence level 1. DNA-binding protein which modulates activity of several transcription factors including RB1 (retinoblastoma-associated protein) and AR (androgen receptor) (By similarity). May function as part of an mSin3A repressor complex (PubMed:14581478). Has no intrinsic transcriptional activity (By similarity). Plays a role in the regulation of epigenetic modifications at the PWS/AS imprinting center near the SNRPN promoter, where it might function as part of a complex with RB1 and ARID4
   7739..7792    +  promoter       U6 promoter (fragment): RNA polymerase III promoter for human U6 snRNA
   7834..8422    +  misc_feature   WPRE: woodchuck hepatitis virus posttranscriptional regulatory element
   8473..8492    +  misc_feature   cPPT/CTS (fragment): central polypurine tract and central termination sequence of HIV-1
   8494..8727    +  LTR            3' LTR (ΔU3): self-inactivating 3' long terminal repeat (LTR) from HIV-1
   8805..8926    +  polyA_signal   SV40 poly(A) signal: SV40 polyadenylation signal
   8966..9101    +  rep_origin     SV40 ori: SV40 origin of replication
   9122..9140    -  promoter       T7 promoter: promoter for bacteriophage T7 RNA polymerase
   9148..9303    +  CDS            lacZα (fragment): LacZα fragment of β-galactosidase; lacZ fragment
   9308..9736    +  rep_origin     f1 ori (sequence partly withheld): f1 bacteriophage origin of replication; arrow indicates direction of (+) strand synthesis
   9789..9893    +  promoter       AmpR promoter: bla
   9894..10754   +  CDS            AmpR: β-lactamase; bla; confers resistance to ampicillin, carbenicillin, and related antibiotics
  10925..11513   +  rep_origin     ori: high-copy-number ColE1/pMB1/pBR322/pUC origin of replication
  11696..11788   +  CDS            lacI (fragment): lac repressor; lacI; The lac repressor binds to the lac operator to inhibit transcription in E. coli. This inhibition can be relieved by adding lactose or isopropyl-β-D-thiogalactopyranoside (IPTG).
  11801..11822   +  protein_bind   CAP binding site: CAP binding activates transcription in the presence of cAMP. E. coli catabolite activator protein
  11837..11867   +  promoter       lac promoter: promoter for the E. coli lac operon
  11871..11893   +  protein_bind   lac operator (fragment): The lac repressor binds to the lac operator to inhibit transcription in E. coli. This inhibition can be relieved by adding lactose or isopropyl-β-D-thiogalactopyranoside (IPTG). lac repressor encoded by lacI
  11936..11954   +  promoter       T3 promoter: promoter for bacteriophage T3 RNA polymerase
