[The description below was written by a language model from this plasmid's Addgene catalogue record and pLannotate feature annotations shown in this document.]
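Description:
TFORF1442 is a lentiviral mammalian expression plasmid built on the pLX_TRC317 backbone and carrying the human ARID4A open reading frame (also known as RBBP1/RBP1). It belongs to a barcoded transcription factor ORF collection. In bacteria it is maintained through a high-copy ColE1/pUC-type origin and selected with ampicillin via the β-lactamase gene. An f1 origin and remnants of a lac/lacZα cloning region with T7 and T3 promoters are also present in the backbone. The depositor notes that the plasmid can recombine, which is common for LTR-containing vectors, and that the ORF portion was made synthetically.

The transfer cassette has a third-generation layout. An RSV promoter drives a truncated HIV-1 5' LTR, followed by the Ψ packaging signal with a gag fragment, the RRE for Rev-dependent export of the genomic RNA, a cPPT/CTS element, and a self-inactivating ΔU3 3' LTR with a downstream SV40 polyadenylation signal. Within the provirus, an SV40 early promoter/origin region sits upstream of the puromycin N-acetyltransferase gene, allowing selection of transduced cells. A full EF-1α promoter then drives constitutive ARID4A expression, and a WPRE downstream enhances transcript stability and expression. The annotated ARID4A coding region is about 3.6 kb, slightly shorter than the catalogued 3.7 kb insert.

The record states that each construct carries a unique 24-bp barcode, although the feature table does not annotate it. The barcode lets the overexpressed factor be identified by sequencing in pooled screens. The associated publication indicates such screens were used to map transcription factors that direct cell differentiation.
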