Addgene plasmid #143274: TFORF1442
Purpose: Lentiviral vector for overexpressing transcription factor ORFs with unique 24-bp barcodes. Barcodes facilitate identification of transcription factors in pooled screens.
Depositing lab: Feng Zhang. Depositing organization: Broad Institute. Publication: A transcription factor atlas of directed differentiation. Joung J, Ma S, Tay T, Geiger-Schuller KR, Kirchgatterer PC, Verdine VK, Guo B, Arias-Garcia MA, Allen WE, Singh A, Kuksenko O, Abudayyeh OO, Gootenberg JS, Fu Z, Macrae RK, Buenrostro JD, Regev A, Zhang F. Cell. 2023 Jan 5;186(1):209-229.e26. doi: 10.1016/j.cell.2022.11.026. PubMed 36608654.
Backbone
  Vector backbone: pLX_TRC317
  Backbone manufacturer: Broad Institute Genetic Perturbation Platform
  Backbone size w/o insert (bp): 8264
  Vector type: Mammalian Expression, Lentiviral
  Selectable markers: Puromycin
Growth in bacteria
  Bacterial resistance: Ampicillin, 100 μg/mL
  Growth temperature: 30°C
  Growth strain: NEB Stable
  Copy number: High Copy
Gene/Insert
  Gene/Insert name: ARID4A
  Species: H. sapiens (human)
  Insert size (bp): 3713
  Entrez Gene: ARID4A (a.k.a. RBBP-1, RBBP1, RBP-1, RBP1)
  Promoter: EF1a
  Cloning method: Unknown
  Sequencing primers: 5′ GGGTGGAGACTGAAGTTAGGCCAG; 3′ CACATAGCGTAAAAGGAGCAACATAG
Terms and licenses: Academic/Nonprofit Terms; Industry Terms: Not Available to Industry
Depositor comments: NM_023000,ENST00000395168 . The transcription factor ORF portion of this plasmid was synthesized by Genewiz. Please test multiple small colonies in case of plasmid recombination. To make this collection available in a timely manner, a portion of this collection was not fully sequenced by Addgene. If an Addgene verified full plasmid sequence is not available, please contact us prior to placing an order to request the full sequence.
How to cite: TFORF1442 was a gift from Feng Zhang (Addgene plasmid # 143274 ; http://n2t.net/addgene:143274 ; RRID:Addgene_143274)
