>Addgene plasmid #143274 | TFORF1442 | depositor partial sequence | sequence record 281960 | Insert
ACCGCCACCATGAAGGCGGCAGATGAGCCTGCCTACCTGACAGTGGGAACCGATGTCAGTGCCAAGTACC
GAGGTGCCTTCTGTGAGGCAAAGATTAAGACTGTGAAAAGGCTGGTGAAAGTTAAGGTACTCCTGAAACA
GGATAATACCACACAATTGGTACAAGATGACCAAGTAAAGGGTCCTTTAAGAGTTGGAGCTATTGTTGAA
ACAAGGACATCTGATGGATCTTTTCAGGAAGCTATTATCAGCAAGTTGACAGATGCTAGTTGGTATACCG
TGGTGTTTGATGATGGTGATGAGCGAACATTGAGACGTACCTCACTTTGTCTGAAAGGAGAGAGACATTT
TGCAGAGAGTGAGACACTTGACCAGCTTCCATTAACAAATCCAGAGCATTTTGGAACTCCAGTAATTGCA
AAGAAGACGAACAGAGGAAGGAGATCTTCTCTTCCTGTTACTGAAGATGAAAAGGAAGAAGAAAGCAGTG
AAGAGGAAGATGAAGACAAGCGCCGTCTCAATGATGAATTACTAGGAAAAGTTGTAAGTGTGGTGTCTGC
AACGGAGAGGACTGAATGGTATCCTGCTTTGGTAATATCTCCCAGCTGTAATGATGACATCACAGTGAAA
AAGGATCAGTGTTTAGTTCGATCATTTATTGATTCTAAATTTTACTCTATAGCAAGAAAGGACATTAAGG
AAGTAGACATTCTCAATCTACCGGAATCTGAGCTCTCCACTAAACCAGGGCTTCAGAAAGCAAGCATCTT
CTTAAAAACTAGAGTTGTTCCTGATAATTGGAAAATGGATATAAGTGAAATCCTTGAGTCATCCAGTAGT
GATGATGAAGATGGCCCAGCTGAAGAAAATGATGAAGAGAAGGAAAAGGAGGCCAAAAAGACAGAAGAAG
AGGTGCCTGAGGAAGAACTTGATCCTGAAGAGAGGGACAACTTCCTCCAGCAGCTTTATAAGTTTATGGA
AGACAGAGGTACTCCAATCAACAAACCACCTGTTTTGGGCTATAAAGATCTCAATCTCTTCAAACTCTTC
AGACTGGTTTATCATCAGGGTGGATGTGACAATATTGATAGTGGTGCTGTATGGAAGCAAATTTATATGG
ACCTTGGCATTCCTATTTTGAATTCAGCTGCTTCCTACAATGTAAAAACTGCTTATAGAAAGTATCTCTA
TGGTTTTGAGGAGTACTGCCGTTCGGCAAATATTCAGTTCAGAACTGTTCATCACCATGAACCAAAAGTA
AAAGAGGAAAAAAAAGACTTAGAAGAATCAATGGAAGAGGCTCTCAAATTAGATCAAGAAATGCCTTTAA
CAGAAGTGAAGAGTGAACCTGAGGAAAATATCGATTCAAACAGTGAAAGTGAAAGAGAAGAGATAGAATT
AAAATCTCCGAGGGGACGAAGGAGAATTGCTCGAGATGTAAATTCTATTAAAAAGGAAATTGAAGAAGAG
AAAACAGAAGACAAATTAAAAGATAATGATACAGAAAATAAGGATGTAGATGATGACTATGAAACTGCAG
AGAAAAAAGAAAATGAGCTACTACTGGGGAGAAAAAATACACCAAAGCAAAAAGAGAAGAAAATTAAAAA
ACAGGAGGATTCTGACAAAGACTCAGATGAAGAGGAAGAGAAAAGCCAAGAGAGGGAAGAAACTGAAAGC
AAATGTGACTCTGAAGGAGAGGAAGATGAGGAAGACATGGAACCCTGCCTAACAGGAACCAAAGTGAAAG
TAAAATATGGACGAGGGAAGACTCAGAAAATTTATGAAGCCAGTATTAAAAGCACTGAAATTGATGACGG
AGAAGTTTTATATTTGGTACATTACTATGGATGGAATGTCAGGTATGATGAGTGGGTGAAGGCTGACAGG
ATAATCTGGCCTTTGGACAAAGGTGGACCAAAGAAAAAACAGAAGAAAAAAGCTAAAAATAAAGAAGATA
GTGAAAAGGACGAAAAGAGAGATGAGGAGAGGCAGAAGTCAAAACGGGGACGACCTCCTTTAAAATCAAC
CCTCTCATCAAACATGCCGTATGGCTTATCTAAGACAGCAAACAGTGAAGGAAAATCAGACTCTTGTTCA
TCTGATAGTGAAACAGAAGATGCTTTAGAAAAGAATTTAATAAATGAAGAACTTTCTCTTAAAGATGAAC
TAGAAAAAAATGAAAATTTGAATGATGATAAGCTAGATGAAGAAAATCCAAAGATTTCTGCACATATATT
AAAAGAAAATGATAGGACTCAAATGCAGCCTTTAGAAACCCTGAAGTTAGAAGTTGGAGAGAATGAACAA
ATAGTACAGATTTTTGGGAACAAAATGGAAAAAACAGAAGAAGTTAAGAAAGAAGCCGAAAAATCTCCAA
AAGGAAAGGGAAGACGAAGCAAGACAAAAGATCTTTCTTTAGAAATTATAAAGATTTCATCATTTGGCCA
GAATGAAGCAGGAAGTGAACCTCATATAGAAGCTCATAGTCTTGAATTGTCTTCATTAGACAATAAAAAC
TTTTCTTCTGCTACAGAAGATGAAATTGACCAATGTGTGAAAGAAAAGAAGTTGAAACGGAAAATACTAG
GACAATCATCGCCAGAGAAAAAAATAAGAATTGAGAATGGAATGGAAATGACAAATACTGTATCTCAAGA
AAGGACCAGTGATTGTATTGGATCTGAGGGAATGAAAAACTTAAATTTTGAACAGCACTTTGAAAGAGAA
AATGAAGGAATGCCATCATTGATAGCAGAGTCAAACCAATGCATCCAACAACTGACTAGTGAAAGATTTG
ATAGTCCAGCTGAAGAAACTGTAAATATTCCACTAAAAGAAGATGAGGATGCAATGCCTCTGATCGGGCC
TGAAACCTTGGTTTGCCATGAAGTAGATTTGGATGATTTGGATGAAAAGGATAAGACCAGCATTGAGGAT
GTAGCAGTTGAAAGCTCTGAGTCTAACTCTCTTGTTTCTATTCCACCTGCCCTACCTCCTGTAGTCCAAC
ATAACTTTTCAGTAGCTTCACCACTTACTCTTAGTCAAGATGAGTCTCGAAGCGTAAAAAGTGAGAGTGA
TATAACGATTGAAGTTGATAGTATTGCTGAAGAATCTCAAGAAGGTCTCTGTGAGAGGGAATCGGCAAAT
GGATTTGAAACTAATGTTGCCTCTGGTACCTGTAGTATAATTGTACAAGAGAGAGAGAGCAGAGAGAAGG
GTCAGAAGAGGCCAAGTGATGGAAATAGTGGATTAATGGCAAAAAAGCAAAAGCGTACCCCAAAGCGAAC
AAGTGCTGCAGCCAAAAATGAAAAGAATGGAACAGGACAAAGCAGTGATAGTGAAGATCTTCCTGTCCTA
GACAATTCAAATGAATTAGATAATATGAACAGTACAGAGAGAATCTCATTTCTCCAAGAAAAACTACAGG
AAATCAGAAAATATTATATGTCTTTGAAGTCTGAAGTTGCAACCATAGACAGGAGGAGAAAAAGATTAAA
AAAGAAAGACAGGGAAGTGTCTCATGCGGGAGCCTCCATGTCATCTGCTTCATCAGACACTGGAATGAGT
CCCTCATCATCATCTCCCCCACAAAATGTACTTGCTGTAGAATGCAGGTAGTAATGAACTAGTCCGTAAC
TTGAAAGTATTTCGATTTCTTGGCTTTATATATCTTGTGGAAAGGACGAAAAGAAACTCTTCTAGTAGCA
AGC
