>Addgene plasmid #143274 | TFORF1442 | depositor partial sequence | sequence record 281961 | Barcode
AAAGAAACTCTTCTAGTAGCAAGC
